>Addgene plasmid #87557 | pGBKT7-CUS1 | addgene full sequence | sequence record 183025 | Addgene NGS Result
ATCCTTTTGTTGTTTCCGGGTGTACAATATGGACTTCCTCTTTTCTGGCAACCAAACCCATACATCGGGA
TTCCTATAATACCTTCGTTGGTCTCCCTAACATGTAGGTGGCGGAGGGGAGATATACAATAGAACAGATA
CCAGACAAGACATAATGGGCTAAACAAGACTACACCAATTACACTGCCTCATTGATGGTGGTACATAACG
AACTAATACTGTAGCCCTAGACTTGATAGCCATCATCATATCGAAGTTTCACTACCCTTTTTCCATTTGC
CATCTATTGAAGTAATAATAGGCGCATGCAACTTCTTTTCTTTTTTTTTCTTTTCTCTCTCCCCCGTTGT
TGTCTCACCATATCCGCAATGACAAAAAAATGATGGAAGACACTAAAGGAAAAAATTAACGACAAAGACA
GCACCAACAGATGTCGTTGTTCCAGAGCTGATGAGGGGTATCTCGAAGCACACGAAACTTTTTCCTTCCT
TCATTCACGCACACTACTCTCTAATGAGCAACGGTATACGGCCTTCCTTCCAGTTACTTGAATTTGAAAT
AAAAAAAAGTTTGCTGTCTTGCTATCAAGTATAAATAGACCTGCAATTATTAATCTTTTGTTTCCTCGTC
ATTGTTCTCGTTCCCTTTCTTCCTTGTTTCTTTTTCTGCACAATATTTCAAGCTATACCAAGCATACAAT
CAACTCCAAGCTTGAAGCAAGCCTCCTGAAAGATGAAGCTACTGTCTTCTATCGAACAAGCATGCGATAT
TTGCCGACTTAAAAAGCTCAAGTGCTCCAAAGAAAAACCGAAGTGCGCCAAGTGTCTGAAGAACAACTGG
GAGTGTCGCTACTCTCCCAAAACCAAAAGGTCTCCGCTGACTAGGGCACATCTGACAGAAGTGGAATCAA
GGCTAGAAAGACTGGAACAGCTATTTCTACTGATTTTTCCTCGAGAAGACCTTGACATGATTTTGAAAAT
GGATTCTTTACAGGATATAAAAGCATTGTTAACAGGATTATTTGTACAAGATAATGTGAATAAAGATGCC
GTCACAGATAGATTGGCTTCAGTGGAGACTGATATGCCTCTAACATTGAGACAGCATAGAATAAGTGCGA
CATCATCATCGGAAGAGAGTAGTAACAAAGGTCAAAGACAGTTGACTGTATCGCCGGAATTTGTAATACG
ACTCACTATAGGGCGAGCCGCCATCATGGAGGAGCAGAAGCTGATCTCAGAGGAGGACCTGCATATGGCT
AGAACCAAAAGTAGGAAGCGTTCCGGAAATAACCAAAATAAGAATGCGTCTGTGGTAAATAATAAGGCTG
AGATCGCCGCCATGATTGATGCAAGAAGGCTTGAGCAAAAGAAAAAGGGTGGGGTGACTAACAGCAAAGG
AAAGACGAATAAGGTAGTGGATGCGAAGTTAGAAAAAGAGTTCAAAGACGTTTTACAACGATTTCAAGTG
CAAGAGAATGATACGCCGAAGGAAATCACGAAAGATGAAAAGAACAATCATGTCGTTATTGTTGAGAAAA
ACCCAGTTATGAACAGAAAGCATACAGCAGAAGATGAATTGGAGGATACACCCTCGGATGGTATTGAGGA
GCATCTATCGGCAAGAAAACGTAGGAAGACTGAAAAACCTTCACTTTCGCAGTTAAAAAGCCAGGTACCG
TATCCTCAAATTATAGAATGGTACGATTGTGACGCAAGATATCCAGGCTTACTAGCGTCAATTAAGTGCA
CCAAAAATGTCATTCCTGTTCCAAGCCACTGGCAGTCCAAGAAGGAATATCTATCTGGCCGTTCTCTGTT
AGGTAAAAGACCTTTTGAACTTCCTGACATTATCAAGAAGACAAATATAGAACAAATGAGATCGACGCTT
CCGCAAAGCGGACTGGATGGTCAAGATGAAAAGTCACTAAAGGAGGCCTCAAGAGCAAGAGTGCAGCCGA
AAATGGGCGCCTTGGATTTGGATTACAAGAAGTTACACGATGTGTTTTTCAAGATAGGAGCCAACTGGAA
ACCTGACCATTTGTTATGCTTCGGTGACGTCTATTATGAAAATAGGAATCTTTTCGAGGAAACGAACTGG
AAAAGAATGGTTGATCATAAGAGACCGGGGAGAATTAGCCAAGAGCTTCGTGCCATAATGAATTTACCCG
AAGGTCAACTACCACCATGGTGTATGAAGATGAAAGACATTGGATTACCTACGGGATATCCTGATCTGAA
AATTGCCGGCTTGAATTGGGATATAACGAATTTAAAAGGCGACGTTTACGGAAAAATAATCCCTAATCAC
CATTCAAGGTCCAAGAAACAGGGTAGAAACTATTTTGGCGCATTGATCTCATTTGAAACCCCTGAATTTG
AAAATTCAAAAGAGGATACACAGGCGAATGCGGAAAATGGGCGCCAAGATGACAAAATCGATGATGAAGT
AGAGCATAAGTTAGATCACTTCCAGGAAGACATATCCGAAGTGACAAGCGCAGAAGAAAAACTTGAGAGA
AACGAAGAGGAATCGGAGAAGCAACTATATACTGTATTGAAATAAGGATCCGTCGACCTGCAGCGGCCGC
ATAACTAGCATAACCCCTTGGGGCCTCTAAACGGGTCTTGAGGGGTTTTTTGCGCGCTTGCAGCCAAGCT
AATTCCGGGCGAATTTCTTATGATTTATGATTTTTATTATTAAATAAGTTATAAAAAAAATAAGTGTATA
CAAATTTTAAAGTGACTCTTAGGTTTTAAAACGAAAATTCTTATTCTTGAGTAACTCTTTCCTGTAGGTC
AGGTTGCTTTCTCAGGTATAGCATGAGGTCGCTCTTATTGACCACACCTCTACCGGCATGCAAGCTTGGC
GTAATCATGGTCATAGCTGTTTCCTGTGTGAAATTGTTATCCGCTCACAATTCCACACAACATACGAGCC
GGAAGCATAAAGTGTAAAGCCTGGGGTGCCTAATGAGTGAGCTAACTCACATTAATTGCGTTGCGCTCAC
TGCCCGCTTTCCAGTCGGGAAACCTGTCGTGCCAGCTGCATTAATGAATCGGCCAACGCGCGGGGAGAGG
CGGTTTGCGTATTGGGCGCTCTTCCGCTTCCTCGCTCACTGACTCGCTGCGCTCGGTCGTTCGGCTGCGG
CGAGCGGTATCAGCTCACTCAAAGGCGGTAATACGGTTATCCACAGAATCAGGGGATAACGCAGGAAAGA
ACATGTGAGCAAAAGGCCAGCAAAAGGCCAGGAACCGTAAAAAGGCCGCGTTGCTGGCGTTTTTCCATAG
GCTCCGCCCCCCTGACGAGCATCACAAAAATCGACGCTCAAGTCAGAGGTGGCGAAACCCGACAGGACTA
TAAAGATACCAGGCGTTTCCCCCTGGAAGCTCCCTCGTGCGCTCTCCTGTTCCGACCCTGCCGCTTACCG
GATACCTGTCCGCCTTTCTCCCTTCGGGAAGCGTGGCGCTTTCTCATAGCTCACGCTGTAGGTATCTCAG
TTCGGTGTAGGTCGTTCGCTCCAAGCTGGGCTGTGTGCACGAACCCCCCGTTCAGCCCGACCGCTGCGCC
TTATCCGGTAACTATCGTCTTGAGTCCAACCCGGTAAGACACGACTTATCGCCACTGGCAGCAGCCACTG
GTAACAGGATTAGCAGAGCGAGGTATGTAGGCGGTGCTACAGAGTTCTTGAAGTGGTGGCCTAACTACGG
CTACACTAGAAGAACAGTATTTGGTATCTGCGCTCTGCTGAAGCCAGTTACCTTCGGAAAAAGAGTTGGT
AGCTCTTGATCCGGCAAACAAACCACCGCTGGTAGCGGTGGTTTTTTTGTTTGCAAGCAGCAGATTACGC
GCAGAAAAAAAGGATCTCAAGAAGATCCTTTGATCTTTTCTACGGGGTCTGACGCTCAGTGGAACGAAAA
CTCACGTTAAGGGATTTTGGTCATGAGATTATCAAAAAGGATCTTCACCTAGATCCTTTTAAATTAAAAA
TGAAGTTTTAAATCAATCTAAAGTATATATGAGTAACCTGAGGCTATGGCAGGGCCTGCCGCCCCGACGT
TGGCTGCGAGCCCTGGGCCTTCACCCGAACTTGGGGGGTGGGGTGGGGAAAAGGAAGAAACGCGGGCGTA
TTGGCCCCAATGGGGTCTCGGTGGGGTATCGACAGAGTGCCAGCCCTGGGACCGAACCCCGCGTTTATGA
ACAAACGACCCAACACCGTGCGTTTTATTCTGTCTTTTTATTGCCGTCATAGCGCGGGTTCCTTCCGGTA
TTGTCTCCTTCCGTGTTTCAGTTAGCCTCCCCCTAGGGTGGGCGAAGAACTCCAGCATGAGATCCCCGCG
CTGGAGGATCATCCAGCCGGCGTCCCGGAAAACGATTCCGAAGCCCAACCTTTCATAGAAGGCGGCGGTG
GAATCGAAATCTCGTGATGGCAGGTTGGGCGTCGCTTGGTCGGTCATTTCGAACCCCAGAGTCCCGCTCA
GAAGAACTCGTCAAGAAGGCGATAGAAGGCGATGCGCTGCGAATCGGGAGCGGCGATACCGTAAAGCACG
AGGAAGCGGTCAGCCCATTCGCCGCCAAGCTCTTCAGCAATATCACGGGTAGCCAACGCTATGTCCTGAT
AGCGGTCCGCCACACCCAGCCGGCCACAGTCGATGAATCCAGAAAAGCGGCCATTTTCCACCATGATATT
CGGCAAGCAGGCATCGCCATGAGTCACGACGAGATCCTCGCCGTCGGGCATGCTCGCCTTGAGCCTGGCG
AACAGTTCGGCTGGCGCGAGCCCCTGATGCTCTTCGTCCAGATCATCCTGATCGACAAGACCGGCTTCCA
TCCGAGTACGTGCTCGCTCGATGCGATGTTTCGCTTGGTGGTCGAATGGGCAGGTAGCCGGATCAAGCGT
ATGCAGCCGCCGCATTGCATCAGCCATGATGGATACTTTCTCGGCAGGAGCAAGGTGAGATGACAGGAGA
TCCTGCCCCGGCACTTCGCCCAATAGCAGCCAGTCCCTTCCCGCTTCAGTGACAACGTCGAGCACAGCTG
CGCAAGGAACGCCCGTCGTGGCCAGCCACGATAGCCGCGCTGCCTCGTCTTGCAGTTCATTCAGGGCACC
GGACAGGTCGGTCTTGACAAAAAGAACCGGGCGCCCCTGCGCTGACAGCCGGAACACGGCGGCATCAGAG
CAGCCGATTGTCTGTTGTGCCCAGTCATAGCCGAATAGCCTCTCCACCCAAGCGGCCGGAGAACCTGCGT
GCAATCCATCTTGTTCAATCATACTCTTCCTTTTTCAATATTATTGAAGCATTTATCAGGGTTATTGTCT
CATGAGCGGATACATATTTGAATGTATTTAGAAAAATAAACAAATAGGGGTTCCGCGCACATTTCCCCGA
AAAGTGCCACCTGAACGAAGCATCTGTGCTTCATTTTGTAGAACAAAAATGCAACGCGAGAGCGCTAATT
TTTCAAACAAAGAATCTGAGCTGCATTTTTACAGAACAGAAATGCAACGCGAAAGCGCTATTTTACCAAC
GAAGAATCTGTGCTTCATTTTTGTAAAACAAAAATGCAACGCGAGAGCGCTAATTTTTCAAACAAAGAAT
CTGAGCTGCATTTTTACAGAACAGAAATGCAACGCGAGAGCGCTATTTTACCAACAAAGAATCTATACTT
CTTTTTTGTTCTACAAAAATGCATCCCGAGAGCGCTATTTTTCTAACAAAGCATCTTAGATTACTTTTTT
TCTCCTTTGTGCGCTCTATAATGCAGTCTCTTGATAACTTTTTGCACTGTAGGTCCGTTAAGGTTAGAAG
AAGGCTACTTTGGTGTCTATTTTCTCTTCCATAAAAAAAGCCTGACTCCACTTCCCGCGTTTACTGATTA
CTAGCGAAGCTGCGGGTGCATTTTTTCAAGATAAAGGCATCCCCGATTATATTCTATACCGATGTGGATT
GCGCATACTTTGTGAACAGAAAGTGATAGCGTTGATGATTCTTCATTGGTCAGAAAATTATGAACGGTTT
CTTCTATTTTGTCTCTATATACTACGTATAGGAAATGTTTACATTTTCGTATTGTTTTCGATTCACTCTA
TGAATAGTTCTTACTACAATTTTTTTGTCTAAAGAGTAATACTAGAGATAAACATAAAAAATGTAGAGGT
CGAGTTTAGATGCAAGTTCAAGGAGCGAAAGGTGGATGGGTAGGTTATATAGGGATATAGCACAGAGATA
TATAGCAAAGAGATACTTTTGAGCAATGTTTGTGGAAGCGGTATTCGCAATATTTTAGTAGCTCGTTACA
GTCCGGTGCGTTTTTGGTTTTTTGAAAGTGCGTCTTCAGAGCGCTTTTGGTTTTCAAAAGCGCTCTGAAG
TTCCTATACTTTCTAGAGAATAGGAACTTCGGAATAGGAACTTCAAAGCGTTTCCGAAAACGAGCGCTTC
CGAAAATGCAACGCGAGCTGCGCACATACAGCTCACTGTTCACGTCGCACCTATATCTGCGTGTTGCCTG
TATATATATATACATGAGAAGAACGGCATAGTGCGTGTTTATGCTTAAATGCGTACTTATATGCGTCTAT
TTATGTAGGATGAAAGGTAGTCTAGTACCTCCTGTGATATTATCCCATTCCATGCGGGGTATCGTATGCT
TCCTTCAGCACTACCCTTTAGCTGTTCTATATGCTGCCACTCCTCAATTGGATTAGTCTCATCCTTCAAT
GCTATCATTTCCTTTGATATTGGATCATACTAAGAAACCATTATTATCATGACATTAACCTATAAAAATA
GGCGTATCACGAGGCCCTTTCGTCTCGCGCGTTTCGGTGATGACGGTGAAAACCTCTGACACATGCAGCT
CCCGGAGACGGTCACAGCTTGTCTGTAAGCGGATGCCGGGAGCAGACAAGCCCGTCAGGGCGCGTCAGCG
GGTGTTGGCGGGTGTCGGGGCTGGCTTAACTATGCGGCATCAGAGCAGATTGTACTGAGAGTGCACCATA
GATCAACGACATTACTATATATATAATATAGGAAGCATTTAATAGAACAGCATCGTAATATATGTGTACT
TTGCAGTTATGACGCCAGATGGCAGTAGTGGAAGATATTCTTTATTGAAAAATAGCTTGTCACCTTACGT
ACAATCTTGATCCGGAGCTTTTCTTTTTTTGCCGATTAAGAATTAATTCGGTCGAAAAAAGAAAAGGAGA
GGGCCAAGAGGGAGGGCATTGGTGACTATTGAGCACGTGAGTATACGTGATTAAGCACACAAAGGCAGCT
TGGAGTATGTCTGTTATTAATTTCACAGGTAGTTCTGGTCCATTGGTGAAAGTTTGCGGCTTGCAGAGCA
CAGAGGCCGCAGAATGTGCTCTAGATTCCGATGCTGACTTGCTGGGTATTATATGTGTGCCCAATAGAAA
GAGAACAATTGACCCGGTTATTGCAAGGAAAATTTCAAGTCTTGTAAAAGCATATAAAAATAGTTCAGGC
ACTCCGAAATACTTGGTTGGCGTGTTTCGTAATCAACCTAAGGAGGATGTTTTGGCTCTGGTCAATGATT
ACGGCATTGATATCGTCCAACTGCATGGAGATGAGTCGTGGCAAGAATACCAAGAGTTCCTCGGTTTGCC
AGTTATTAAAAGACTCGTATTTCCAAAAGACTGCAACATACTACTCAGTGCAGCTTCACAGAAACCTCAT
TCGTTTATTCCCTTGTTTGATTCAGAAGCAGGTGGGACAGGTGAACTTTTGGATTGGAACTCGATTTCTG
ACTGGGTTGGAAGGCAAGAGAGCCCCGAAAGCTTACATTTTATGTTAGCTGGTGGACTGACGCCAGAAAA
TGTTGGTGATGCGCTTAGATTAAATGGCGTTATTGGTGTTGATGTAAGCGGAGGTGTGGAGACAAATGGT
GTAAAAGACTCTAACAAAATAGCAAATTTCGTCAAAAATGCTAAGAAATAGGTTATTACTGAGTAGTATT
TATTTAAGTATTGTTTGTGCACTTGCCGATCTATGCGGTGTGAAATACCGCACAGATGCGTAAGGAGAAA
ATACCGCATCAGGAAATTGTAAGCGTTAATATTTTGTTAAAATTCGCGTTAAATTTTTGTTAAATCAGCT
CATTTTTTAACCAATAGGCCGAAATCGGCAAAATCCCTTATAAATCAAAAGAATAGACCGAGATAGGGT
[37 nt withheld, positions 8190-8226]
AAAGAACGTGGACTCCAACGTCAAAGG
[49 nt withheld, positions 8254-8302]
T
[91 nt withheld, positions 8304-8394]
G
[124 nt withheld, positions 8396-8519]
CCATTCGCCATTCAGGCTGCGCAACTGTTGGGAAGGGCGATCGGTGCGGGCCTCTTCGCTATTACGCCAG
Features (pLannotate 1.2.2; 24 found; start..end, strand, type, name):
      1..705     +  promoter       ADH1 promoter: S. cerevisiae ADH1; promoter for alcohol dehydrogenase 1
    733..1173    +  CDS            GAL4 DNA binding domain: DNA binding domain of the GAL4 transcriptional activator; Saccharomyces cerevisiae GAL4 (truncated)
   1184..1202    +  promoter       T7 promoter: promoter for bacteriophage T7 RNA polymerase
   1255..2562    +  CDS            CUS1: CUS1_YEAST - Experimental evidence at protein level: Swiss-Prot protein existence level 1. Essential splicing protein required for U2 snRNP binding to pre-mRNA during spliceosome assembly. From Saccharomyces cerevisiae (strain ATCC 204508 / S288c) (Baker's yeast).
   2595..2642    +  terminator     T7 terminator: transcription terminator for bacteriophage T7 RNA polymerase
   2669..2856    +  terminator     ADH1 terminator: S. cerevisiae ADH1; transcription terminator for the S. cerevisiae alcohol dehydrogenase 1 (ADH1) gene
   2904..2920    -  protein_bind   lac operator: The lac repressor binds to the lac operator to inhibit transcription in E. coli. This inhibition can be relieved by adding lactose or isopropyl-β-D-thiogalactopyranoside (IPTG). lac repressor encoded by lacI
   2928..2958    -  promoter       lac promoter: promoter for the E. coli lac operon
   2973..2994    -  protein_bind   CAP binding site: CAP binding activates transcription in the presence of cAMP. E. coli catabolite activator protein
   3007..3099    -  CDS            lacI (fragment): lac repressor; lacI; The lac repressor binds to the lac operator to inhibit transcription in E. coli. This inhibition can be relieved by adding lactose or isopropyl-β-D-thiogalactopyranoside (IPTG).
   3282..3870    -  rep_origin     ori: high-copy-number ColE1/pMB1/pBR322/pUC origin of replication
   4092..4108    +  polyA_signal   bGH poly(A) signal (fragment): bovine growth hormone polyadenylation signal
   4199..4246    -  polyA_signal   HSV TK poly(A) signal: herpes simplex virus thymidine kinase polyadenylation signal (Cole and Stacy, 1985)
   4305..4457    -  CDS            ble (fragment): BLE_KLEPN - Experimental evidence at protein level: Swiss-Prot protein existence level 1. Binding protein with a strong affinity to the bleomycin family of antibiotics. Binds to CL990; an antimitotic-antibiotic compound. From Klebsiella pneumoniae.
   4478..5272    -  CDS            NeoR/KanR: aminoglycoside phosphotransferase from Tn5; aph(3')-II (or nptII); confers resistance to neomycin, kanamycin, and G418 (Geneticin®)
   5273..5377    -  promoter       AmpR promoter: bla
   5404..6746    -  rep_origin     2μ ori: yeast 2μ plasmid origin of replication
   6814..6849    +  CDS            rop (fragment): Rop protein, which maintains plasmids at low copy number; rop
   6951..7000    +  misc_feature   bom (fragment): basis of mobility region from pBR322
   7139..7286    +  promoter       TRP1 promoter: S. cerevisiae TRP1
   7287..7961    +  CDS            TRP1: phosphoribosylanthranilate isomerase, required for tryptophan biosynthesis; S. cerevisiae TRP1; yeast auxotrophic marker
   8012..8063    +  misc_feature   bom (fragment): basis of mobility region from pBR322
   8091..8519    -  rep_origin     f1 ori (sequence partly withheld): f1 bacteriophage origin of replication; arrow indicates direction of (+) strand synthesis
   8523..8589    -  CDS            lacZα (fragment): LacZα fragment of β-galactosidase; lacZ fragment
