[The description below was written by a language model from this plasmid's Addgene catalogue record and pLannotate feature annotations shown in this document.]
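Description:
pGBKT7-CUS1 is a yeast two-hybrid "bait" plasmid built on the Clontech pGBKT7 backbone, carrying the Saccharomyces cerevisiae CUS1 gene (YMR240C) fused to the GAL4 DNA-binding domain. It is an E. coli–yeast shuttle vector. In bacteria it replicates from a high-copy ColE1/pUC-type origin and is selected with kanamycin through the Tn5 aminoglycoside phosphotransferase gene, which is driven by a bla-type promoter. In yeast it is maintained by the 2μ origin and selected by complementation of tryptophan auxotrophy with the TRP1 marker under its own promoter. An f1 origin is also present, and the annotation picks up several small backbone remnants (lac regulatory elements and fragments of lacI, lacZα, rop, bom and ble) that have no evident functional role.

The expression cassette uses the constitutive yeast ADH1 promoter to drive the GAL4 DNA-binding domain, followed in the same orientation by the CUS1 coding sequence and closed by the ADH1 terminator. The catalogue lists an N-terminal Myc epitope from the backbone between the two, useful for detecting the fusion protein, although the automated feature table does not annotate it separately. A T7 promoter sits just upstream of the insert with a T7 terminator downstream, an arrangement that allows in vitro transcription and translation of the insert without the GAL4 domain.

Cus1 is an essential splicing protein needed for U2 snRNP binding to pre-mRNA during spliceosome assembly. When this bait is co-expressed with a GAL4 activation-domain prey fusion, interaction of the two proteins reconstitutes a transcriptional activator and switches on reporter genes. The associated study concerned SF3b1 mutations and branchsite selection in yeast, so the plasmid probably served to test Cus1 interactions with other spliceosomal proteins, though the record does not name the partners.
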