Addgene plasmid #87557: pGBKT7-CUS1
Purpose: Encodes Y2H Gal4 DNA binding domain for Cus1
Depositing lab: Aaron Hoskins. Depositing organization: University of Wisconsin, Madison. Publication: SF3b1 mutations associated with myelodysplastic syndromes alter the fidelity of branchsite selection in yeast. Carrocci TJ, Zoerner DM, Paulson JC, Hoskins AA. Nucleic Acids Res. 2017 Jan 6. pii: gkw1349. doi: 10.1093/nar/gkw1349. PubMed 28062854.
Backbone
  Vector backbone: pGBKT7
  Backbone manufacturer: Clontech
  Backbone size w/o insert (bp): 7300
  Vector type: Bacterial Expression, Yeast Expression
  Selectable markers: TRP1
Growth in bacteria
  Bacterial resistance: Kanamycin, 50 μg/mL
  Growth temperature: 37°C
  Growth strain: DH5alpha
  Copy number: Unknown
Gene/Insert
  Gene/Insert name: CUS1
  Species: S. cerevisiae (budding yeast)
  GenBank ID: NP_013967.1
  Entrez Gene: CUS1 (a.k.a. YMR240C)
  Tag / fusion protein: GAL4 BD (N terminal on backbone); Myc (N terminal on backbone)
Terms and licenses: Academic/Nonprofit Terms; Industry Terms: Not Available to Industry
How to cite: pGBKT7-CUS1 was a gift from Aaron Hoskins (Addgene plasmid # 87557 ; http://n2t.net/addgene:87557 ; RRID:Addgene_87557)
