>Addgene plasmid #87557 | pGBKT7-CUS1 | depositor partial sequence | sequence record 170815 | pGBKT7-CUS1 sequence 1311 bps
ATGGCTAGAACCAAAAGTAGGAAGCGTTCCGGAAATAACCAAAATAAGAATGCGTCTGTGGTAAATAATA
AGGCTGAGATCGCCGCCATGATTGATGCAAGAAGGCTTGAGCAAAAGAAAAAGGGTGGGGTGACTAACAG
CAAAGGAAAGACGAATAAGGTAGTGGATGCGAAGTTAGAAAAAGAGTTCAAAGACGTTTTACAACGATTT
CAAGTGCAAGAGAATGATACGCCGAAGGAAATCACGAAAGATGAAAAGAACAATCATGTCGTTATTGTTG
AGAAAAACCCAGTTATGAACAGAAAGCATACAGCAGAAGATGAATTGGAGGATACACCCTCGGATGGTAT
TGAGGAGCATCTATCGGCAAGAAAACGTAGGAAGACTGAAAAACCTTCACTTTCGCAGTTAAAAAGCCAG
GTACCGTATCCTCAAATTATAGAATGGTACGATTGTGACGCAAGATATCCAGGCTTACTAGCGTCAATTA
AGTGCACCAAAAATGTCATTCCTGTTCCAAGCCACTGGCAGTCCAAGAAGGAATATCTATCTGGCCGTTC
TCTGTTAGGTAAAAGACCTTTTGAACTTCCTGACATTATCAAGAAGACAAATATAGAACAAATGAGATCG
ACGCTTCCGCAAAGCGGACTGGATGGTCAAGATGAAAAGTCACTAAAGGAGGCCTCAAGAGCAAGAGTGC
AGCCGAAAATGGGCGCCTTGGATTTGGATTACAAGAAGTTACACGATGTGTTTTTCAAGATAGGAGCCAA
CTGGAAACCTGACCATTTGTTATGCTTCGGTGACGTCTATTATGAAAATAGGAATCTTTTCGAGGAAACG
AACTGGAAAAGAATGGTTGATCATAAGAGACCGGGGAGAATTAGCCAAGAGCTTCGTGCCATAATGAATT
TACCCGAAGGTCAACTACCACCATGGTGTATGAAGATGAAAGACATTGGATTACCTACGGGATATCCTGA
TCTGAAAATTGCCGGCTTGAATTGGGATATAACGAATTTAAAAGGCGACGTTTACGGAAAAATAATCCCT
AATCACCATTCAAGGTCCAAGAAACAGGGTAGAAACTATTTTGGCGCATTGATCTCATTTGAAACCCCTG
AATTTGAAAATTCAAAAGAGGATACACAGGCGAATGCGGAAAATGGGCGCCAAGATGACAAAATCGATGA
TGAAGTAGAGCATAAGTTAGATCACTTCCAGGAAGACATATCCGAAGTGACAAGCGCAGAAGAAAAACTT
GAGAGAAACGAAGAGGAATCGGAGAAGCAACTATATACTGTATTGAAATAA
